>Addgene plasmid #177707 | LT1_34_sfpHluorin | addgene full sequence | sequence record 351958 | Addgene NGS Result
CCCTGAATTCGCATCTAGATGGTAGAGCCACAAACAGCCGGTACAAGCAACGATCTCCAGGACCATCTGA
ATCATGCGCGGATGACACGAACTCACGACGGCGATCACAGACATTAACCCACAGTACAGACACTGCGACA
ACGTGGCAATTCGTCGCAATACCGTCTCACTGAACTGGCCGATAATTGCAGACGAACGCCTTGCCAACAG
GGAGTTCTTCAGAGACATGGAGGCTCAAAACGAAATTATTGACAGCCTAGACATCAATAGTCATACAACA
GAAAGCGACCACCCAACTTTGGCTGATAATAGCGTATAAACAATGCATACTTTGTACGTTCAAAATACAA
TGCAGTAGATATATTTATGCATATTACATATAATACATATCACATAGGAAGCAACAGGCGCGTTGGACTT
TTAATTTTCGAGGACCGCGAATCCTTACATCACACCCAATCCCCCACAAGTGATCCCCCACACACCATAG
CTTCAAAATGTTTCTACTCCTTTTTTACTCTTCCAGATTTTCTCGGACTCCGCGCATCGCCGTACCACTT
CAAAACACCCAAGCACAGCATACTAAATTTCCCCTCTTTCTTCCTCTAGGGTGTCGTTAATTACCCGTAC
TAAAGGTTTGGAAAAGAAAAAAGACACCGCCTCGTTTCTTTTTCTTCGTCGAAAAAGGCAATAAAAATTT
TTATCACGTTTCTTTTTCTTGAAAATTTTTTTTTTTGATTTTTTTCTCTTTCGATGACCTCCCATTGATA
TTTAAGTTAATAAACGGTCATCAATTTCTCAAGTTTCAGTTTCATTTTTCTTGTTCTATTACAACTTTTT
TTACTTCTTGCTCATTAGAAAGAAAGCATAGCAATCTAATCTAAGTTTTAATTACAAAAGATCTATGAGC
AAAGGAGAAGAACTTTTCACTGGAGTTGTCCCAATTCTTGTTGAATTAGATGGTGATGTTAATGGGCACA
AATTTTCTGTCCGTGGAGAGGGTGAAGGTGATGCTACAAACGGAAAACTCACCCTTAAATTTATTTGCAC
TACTGGAAAACTACCTGTTCCGTGGCCAACACTTGTCACTACTCTGTCTTATGGTGTTCAATGCTTTTCC
CGTTATCCGGATCACATGAAACGGCATGACTTTTTCAAGAGTGCCATGCCCGAAGGTTATGTACAGGAAC
GCACTATATCTTTCAAAGATGACGGGACCTACAAGACGCGTGCTGAAGTCAAGTTTGAAGGTGATACCCT
TGTTAATCGTATCGAGTTAAAGGGTATTGATTTTAAAGAAGATGGAAACATTCTTGGACACAAACTCGAG
TACAACTTTAACGAGCACTTGGTATACATCACGGCAGACAAACAAAAGAATGGAACCAAAGCTATCTTCC
AAGTTCACCACAACGTTGAAGATGGTTCCGTTCAACTAGCAGACCATTATCAACAAAATACTCCAATTGG
CGATGGCCCTGTCCTTTTACCAGACAACCATTACCTGCACACACAATCTGTCCTTTCGAAAGATCCCAAC
GAAAAGCGTGACCACATGGTCCTTCTTGAGTTTGTAACTGCTGCTGGGATTACACATGGCATGGATGAGC
TCTACAAAGGATCCTAACTCGAGATCGATACCGTCGACCTCGAGTCATGTAATTAGTTATGTCACGCTTA
CATTCACGCCCTCCTCCCACATCCGCTCTAACCGAAAAGGAAGGAGTTAGACAACCTGAAGTCTAGGTCC
CTATTTATTTTTTTTAATAGTTATGTTAGTATTAAGAACGTTATTTATATTTCAAATTTTTCTTTTTTTT
CTGTACAAACGCGTGTACGCATGTAACATTATACTGAAAACCTTGCTTGAGAAGGTTTTGGGACGCTCGG
CTGCCAATGAGACGACGGGGTCATCACGGCTCATCATGCGCCAAACAAATGTGTGCAATACACGCTCGGA
TGACTGCATGATGACCGCACTGACTGGGGACAGCAGATCCACCTAAGCCTGTGAGAGAAGCAGACACCCG
ACAGATCAAGGCAGTTAACTAGTGCACTGCAGTACATAACCCCTAGGTCTTCCTGAGAGTGACGAAGGCT
AAGGTCACTTCTTCGTTTCCTTTATTGGGGTTTCCGTGTAGCCTTCCCCTGAATAGTGTGGGACGTTTTA
TGAGAAGCCGTAAGAAATAGCCGAGCGGCCGCGATTATCAAAAAGGATCTTCACCTAGATCCTTTTAAAT
TAAAAATGAAGTTTTAAATCAATCTAAAGTATATATGAGTAAACTTGGTCTGACAGTTACCAATGCTTAA
TCAGTGAGGCACCTATCTCAGCGATCTGTCTATTTCGTTCATCCATAGTTGCCTGACTCCCCGTCGTGTA
GATAACTACGATACGGGAGGGCTTACCATCTGGCCCCAGTGCTGCAATGATACCGCGGGACCCACGCTCA
CCGGCTCCAGATTTATCAGCAATAAACCAGCCAGCCGGAAGGGCCGAGCGCAGAAGTGGTCCTGCAACTT
TATCCGCCTCCATCCAGTCTATTAATTGTTGCCGGGAAGCTAGAGTAAGTAGTTCGCCAGTTAATAGTTT
GCGCAACGTTGTTGCCATTGCTACAGGCATCGTGGTGTCACGCTCGTCGTTTGGTATGGCTTCATTCAGC
TCCGGTTCCCAACGATCAAGGCGAGTTACATGATCCCCCATGTTGTGCAAAAAAGCGGTTAGCTCCTTCG
GTCCTCCGATCGTTGTCAGAAGTAAGTTGGCCGCAGTGTTATCACTCATGGTTATGGCAGCACTGCATAA
TTCTCTTACTGTCATGCCATCCGTAAGATGCTTTTCTGTGACTGGTGAGTACTCAACCAAGTCATTCTGA
GAATAGTGTATGCGGCGACCGAGTTGCTCTTGCCCGGCGTCAATACGGGATAATACCGCGCCACATAGCA
GAACTTTAAAAGTGCTCATCATTGGAAAACGTTCTTCGGGGCGAAAACTCTCAAGGATCTTACCGCTGTT
GAGATCCAGTTCGATGTAACCCACTCGTGCACCCAACTGATCTTCAGCATCTTTTACTTTCACCAGCGTT
TCTGGGTGAGCAAAAACAGGAAGGCAAAATGCCGCAAAAAAGGGAATAAGGGCGACACGGAAATGTTGAA
TACTCATACTCTTCCTTTTTCAATATTATTGAAGCATTTATCAGGGTTATTGTCTCATGAGCGGATACAT
ATTTGAATGTATTTAGAAAAATAAACAAATAGGGGTTCCGCGCACATTTCCCCGAAAAGTGCCACCTGTC
ATGACCAAAATCCCTTAACGTGAGTTTTCGTTCCACTGAGCGTCAGACCCCGTAGAAAAGATCAAAGGAT
CTTCTTGAGATCCTTTTTTTCTGCGCGTAATCTGCTGCTTGCAAACAAAAAAACCACCGCTACCAGCGGT
GGTTTGTTTGCCGGATCAAGAGCTACCAACTCTTTTTCCGAAGGTAACTGGCTTCAGCAGAGCGCAGATA
CCAAATACTGTTCTTCTAGTGTAGCCGTAGTTAGGCCACCACTTCAAGAACTCTGTAGCACCGCCTACAT
ACCTCGCTCTGCTAATCCTGTTACCAGTGGCTGCTGCCAGTGGCGATAAGTCGTGTCTTACCGGGTTGGA
CTCAAGACGATAGTTACCGGATAAGGCGCAGCGGTCGGGCTGAACGGGGGGTTCGTGCACACAGCCCAGC
TTGGAGCGAACGACCTACACCGAACTGAGATACCTACAGCGTGAGCTATGAGAAAGCGCCACGCTTCCCG
AAGGGAGAAAGGCGGACAGGTATCCGGTAAGCGGCAGGGTCGGAACAGGAGAGCGCACGAGGGAGCTTCC
AGGGGGAAACGCCTGGTATCTTTATAGTCCTGTCGGGTTTCGCCACCTCTGACTTGAGCGTCGATTTTTG
TGATGCTCGTCAGGGGGGCGGAGCCTATGGAAAAACGCCAGCAACGCGGCCTTTTTACGGTTCCTGGCCT
TTTGCTGGCCTTTTGCTCACATGTTCTTTCCTGCGTTATCCCCTGATTCTGTGGATAACCGTGCGGCCGC
CAATGTCAAAAGATCCTCTCATACCATATTAAGTAAATTGCCTCCATTTCTTTTTCCTCGGGCAGAGAAA
CTCGCAGGCAACTTGCTCTCGAAGTGGTCACGTG
Features (pLannotate 1.2.2; 8 found; start..end, strand, type, name):
    179..316     +  CDS            MRL1 (fragment): MRL1_YEAST - Experimental evidence at protein level: Swiss-Prot protein existence level 1. Sorting receptor involved in the transport of vacuolar enzymes from the Golgi complex to the vacuole. Involved in the delivery and maturation of PEP4 (vacuolar proteinase A) and PRB1 (vacuolar proteinase B). From Saccharomyces cerevisiae (strain ATCC 204508 / S288c) (Baker's yeast).
    478..885     +  promoter       TEF1 promoter: S. cerevisiae TEF1; promoter for EF-1α
    905..1618    +  CDS            superfolder GFP: GFP variant that folds robustly even when fused to poorly folded proteins (Pédelacq et al., 2006)
   1634..1654    +  misc_feature   MCS (fragment): pBluescript multiple cloning site
   1655..1889    +  terminator     CYC1 terminator (fragment): S. cerevisiae CYC1; transcription terminator for CYC1
   2297..3157    -  CDS            AmpR: β-lactamase; bla; confers resistance to ampicillin, carbenicillin, and related antibiotics
   3158..3262    -  promoter       AmpR promoter: bla
   3365..3953    +  rep_origin     ori: high-copy-number ColE1/pMB1/pBR322/pUC origin of replication
