[The description below was written by a language model from this plasmid's Addgene catalogue record and pLannotate feature annotations shown in this document.]
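Description:
LT1_34_sfpHluorin is a 4,164 bp yeast integration donor plasmid designed to place an intracellular pH biosensor into the X2 genomic site of Saccharomyces cerevisiae. It is maintained in E. coli as a high-copy plasmid through a ColE1/pUC-type origin and selected with ampicillin via the β-lactamase gene and its native promoter. No yeast replication origin or yeast selectable marker is annotated. This fits its recorded use: the plasmid is linearised with NotI and the released fragment serves as a donor for chromosomal integration rather than being kept episomally.

The payload is a single expression cassette in which the strong constitutive TEF1 promoter drives the sfpHluorin coding sequence, followed by a short multiple-cloning-site remnant and a CYC1 terminator fragment. The annotation software labels the open reading frame as superfolder GFP, which is expected because sfpHluorin is a pH-sensitive fluorescent protein built on the superfolder GFP scaffold. The record notes that its coding sequence was taken from a digital sequence of another deposited plasmid. Upstream of the promoter lies a short fragment matching the yeast MRL1 gene, which probably belongs to the genomic homology region that directs recombination at the integration locus. The homology arms themselves are not explicitly annotated, and neither is any downstream arm.

Once integrated, the cassette gives stable constitutive expression of the sensor, whose fluorescence reports cytosolic pH. The construct belongs to a toolbox of biosensors for real-time monitoring of the intracellular state of yeast during bioprocesses.
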