Addgene plasmid #177707: LT1_34_sfpHluorin
Purpose: Plasmid for genome integration in X2 site expressing sfpHluorin (intracellular pH biosensor)
Depositing lab: Lisbeth Olsson. Depositing organization: Chalmers University of Technology. Publication: Real-Time Monitoring of the Yeast Intracellular State During Bioprocesses With a Toolbox of Biosensors. Torello Pianale L, Rugbjerg P, Olsson L. Front Microbiol. 2022 Jan 7;12:802169. doi: 10.3389/fmicb.2021.802169. eCollection 2021. PubMed 35069506.
Backbone
  Vector backbone: Empty backbone
  Total vector size (bp): 4164
  Vector type: Yeast Expression ; Used as donor in genome integration after linearisation with NotI
Growth in bacteria
  Bacterial resistance: Ampicillin, 100 μg/mL
  Growth temperature: 37°C
  Growth strain: DH5alpha
  Copy number: High Copy
Gene/Insert
  Gene/Insert name: pTEF1-sfpHluorin
  Species: S. cerevisiae (budding yeast)
Resource information
  A portion of this plasmid was derived from a plasmid made by: Digital CDS sequence of sfpHluorin obtained from Addgene plasmid #115697
Terms and licenses: Academic/Nonprofit Terms; Industry Terms: Not Available to Industry
How to cite: LT1_34_sfpHluorin was a gift from Lisbeth Olsson (Addgene plasmid # 177707 ; http://n2t.net/addgene:177707 ; RRID:Addgene_177707)
